>Addgene plasmid #50558 | pCAGEN-SBP-DICER1 | depositor partial sequence | sequence record 75894 | Dicer1
AGAATTCCCATGGACGAGAAGACCACCGGCTGGCGGGGCGGCCACGTGGTGGAGGGCCTGGCCGGCGAGC
TGGAGCAGCTGCGGGCCAGGCTGGAGCACCACCCTCAGGGCCAGCGGGAGCCCTCCGGCCACCGGTATAC
AAGTTTGTACAAAAAAGCAGGCTCCGCGGCCATGGCAGGCCTGCAGCTCATGACCCCTGCTTCCTCACCA
ATGGGTCCTTTCTTTGGACTGCCATGGCAACAAGAAGCAATTCATGATAACATTTATACGCCAAGAAAAT
ACCAGGTTGAGCTGCTGGAAGCAGCTCTGGACCATAACACAATTGTGTGCTTGAACACTGGCTCAGGGAA
GACGTTCATCGCGGTCCTGCTCACCAAAGAGCTGGCCCATCAGATCAGGGGCGACCTCAACCCGCATGCA
AAAAGGACCGTGTTCCTCGTCAACTCTGCAAACCAGGTTGCTCAACAAGTGTCAGCCGTCAGAACTCACT
CGGATCTCAAGGTTGGAGAGTACTCAGACCTAGAAGTAAATGCATCTTGGACAAAAGAGAGATGGAGCCA
AGAGTTTACTAAGCACCAGGTTCTCATTATGACTTGCTATGTCGCCTTGACTGTTTTGAAAAATGGTTAC
TTATCACTGCCAGACATTAACCTTTTGGTGTTTGATGAGTGTCATCTTGCGATTCTAGACCACCCCTATC
GTGAAATTATGAAGCTCTGTGAGAGTTGTCCATCATGCCCTCGAATTTTGGGACTAACTGCTTCCATTTT
AAATGGGAAATGTGATCCAGAGGAATTGGAAGAGAAGATTCAGAAACTGGAGCGAATTCTCAGGAGTGAC
GCTGAGACGGCGACTGACTTGGTGGTCCTGGACAGGTACACTTCTCAGCCTTGTGAGATTGTGGTAGACT
GTGGACCGTTTACTGACAGAAGTGGGCTGTATGAGAGATTGCTGATGGAGTTAGAAGCAGCACTTGATTT
TATCAATGATTGTAATGTAGCTGTACATTCAAAGGAAAGAGATTCTACTTTGATTTCCAAACAAATCCTC
TCAGACTGCCGTGCAGTGTTGGTTGTTCTGGGACCCTGGTGTGCAGATAAAGTAGCTGGGATGATGGTAA
GAGAACTTCAGAAGTACATCAAACATGAGCAAGAGGAGCTACACAGGAAGTTCCTATTGTTTACAGACAC
CTTGTTAAGGAAAATACACGCCCTGTGTGAAGAGTACTTCTCACCTGCCTCACTTGACCTGAAGTATGTA
ACTCCCAAAGTCATGAAACTGCTCGAGATCCTGCGCAAATACAAGCCCTATGAGCGACAGCAGTTTGAAA
GTGTTGAGTGGTACAATAACAGGAATCAGGATAATTACGTGTCCTGGAGTGATTCCGAGGATGACGATGA
TGACGAAGAAATTGAAGAAAAAGAAAAGCCAGAGACAAATTTTCCTTCTCCGTTTACCAATATTTTATGT
GGGATTATTTTTGTGGAAAGAAGATACACAGCAGTTGTCCTAAACAGATTGATAAAGGAAGCTGGCAAAC
AAGATCCAGAGCTGGCTTATATCAGCAGCAACTTTATAACTGGACACGGCATTGGAAAGAACCAGCCTCG
CAGCAAACAGATGGAGGCGGAGTTCAGAAAGCAGGAGGAGGTACTTAGGAAATTTCGAGCTCATGAGACC
AACCTGCTCATTGCAACAAGTGTTGTAGAAGAGGGTGTGGATATTCCCAAGTGCAATTTGGTGGTTCGTT
TTGATTTGCCTACAGAGTATCGATCATATGTCCAGTCTAAAGGACGGGCACGAGCGCCGATCTCTAATTA
CGTAATGTTAGCAGATACAGACAAGATAAAGAGCTTTGAAGAAGACCTCAAGACCTACAAAGCTATTGAA
AAGATCTTAAGGAACAAGTGTTCGAAGTCAGCGGATGGTGCTGAGGCGGACGTCCATGCTGGTGTAGATG
ATGAGGATACTTTCCCGCCATATGTGCTGAGGCCTGATGATGGGGGTCCTCGAGTCACAATCAACACTGC
CATTGGACACATCAACAGATATTGTGCTCGATTACCAAGTGATCCGTTTACGCATCTAGCTCCCAAATGT
AGAACCCGAGAATTGCCTGATGGTACATTTTATTCAACTCTTTATCTTCCGATTAACTCACCTCTTCGAG
CCTCCATTGTTGGTCCACCGATGGACAGTGTACGGTTGGCTGAAAGAGTGGTAGCTCTCATTTGCTGTGA
AAAACTGCACAAAATTGGTGAACTGGATGAACACTTGATGCCAGTTGGGAAAGAGACTGTTAAATATGAA
GAAGAGCTGGACTTACATGACGAGGAGGAGACCAGTGTTCCCGGGAGACCAGGGTCCACAAAACGACGGC
AGTGCTACCCCAAAGCAATTCCAGAGTGCTTGAGGGAGAGTTACCCCAAACCCGACCAGCCTTGTTACCT
GTATGTGATAGGAATGGTCTTAACTACCCCCCTCCCTGATGAACTCAACTTCAGGCGGCGGAAGCTCTAC
CCACCTGAGGACACCACAAGATGCTTTGGGATCCTGACAGCCAAACCCATACCTCAGATTCCTCACTTTC
CTGTGTATACACGCTCTGGAGAGGTCACCATATCCATCGAGCTGAAGAAGTCTGGTTTCACATTGTCTCA
ACAAATGCTCGAGCTGATTACAAGATTGCACCAGTACATATTCTCACATATTCTCCGGCTTGAGAAGCCT
GCCCTGGAGTTTAAACCTACAGGCGCGGAGTCAGCCTACTGTGTTCTACCTCTTAATGTTGTTAATGACT
CCGGCACTTTGGACATTGACTTTAAATTCATGGAGGATATTGAGAAGTCGGAAGCTCGGATAGGCATTCC
TAGCACCAAGTATTCAAAGGAAACACCGTTTGTCTTTAAGTTAGAAGATTACCAAGATGCAGTGATCATC
CCAAGATACCGCAATTTTGATCAGCCTCATCGATTTTATGTAGCTGATGTATATACGGATCTTACCCCAC
TCAGTAAATTTCCTTCCCCTGAATGTGAAACTTTTGCAGAATATTATAAAACAAAGTATAACCTTGACCT
GACCAATCTCAACCAGCCACTGCTGGATGTTGACCACGCATCTTCCAGACTGAACCTTTTGACACCTCGG
CATTTGAATCAGAAGGGGAAAGCACTTCCTCTAAGCAGTGCTGAGAAGAGGAAGGCCAAATGGGAAAGTC
TGCAGAACAAACAGATCCTGGTTCCGGAACTCTGTGCTATACATCCAATCCCAGCATCACTGTGGAGAAA
AGCGGTTTGTCTCCCCAGCATACTGTATCGCCTTCACTGCCTTCTGACTGCAGAGGAACTAAGAGCTCAG
ACAGCCAGCGATGCTGGTGTGGGTGTCAGATCACTTCCCGTGGATTTTGGATACCCTAACTTAGACTTCG
GGTGGAAAAAATCTATTGATAGCAAGTCTTTCATCTCAAGCTGTAACTCCTCGTTGGCTGAGAGTGATAA
TTACTGTAAGCACAGCACAACTGTAGTCCCTGAACATGCTGCACATCAAGGTGCTACTAGACCCTCCTTA
GAAAACCATGACCAAATGTCTGTGAACTGCAAAAGGTTGCCCGCTGAGTCACCTGCTAAGCTCCAAAGTG
AGGTTTCAACGGATCTTACAGCAATTAATGGTCTTTCTTACAATAAAAACCTTGCCAATGGCAGTTATGA
TTTAGTTAACAGAGACTTTTGCCAAGGAAATCAGCTGAATTACTTCAAGCAGGAAATACCTGTACAACCA
ACTACCTCATATCCCATTCAGAATTTGTACAATTATGAGAACCAGCCCAAGCCCAGCAATGAATGTCCTC
TACTGAGTAATACGTACCTTGATGGGAACGCTAACACATCTACCTCAGATGGAAGCCCCGCGGTGTCCAC
GATGCCTGCCATGATGAATGCTGTTAAAGCACTCAAGGACAGGATGGACTCTGAGCAGAGCCCTTCTGTT
GGGTACTCCTCAAGGACTCTTGGCCCCAATCCGGGACTGATTCTCCAGGCTTTGACACTGTCAAATGCCA
GTGATGGGTTTAACCTGGAGCGGCTTGAGATGCTTGGCGACTCCTTTTTAAAGCATGCTATCACCACATA
TCTGTTTTGCACGTACCCTGATGCTCATGAAGGCCGCCTTTCATATATGAGAAGCAAAAAGGTCAGCAAC
TGTAACCTGTATCGCCTTGGCAAGAAGAAGGGACTGCCCAGCCGCATGGTGGTGTCGATATTCGATCCTC
CTGTGAATTGGCTTCCTCCTGGTTATGTGGTAAACCAAGACAAAAGTAACTCAGAGAAGTGGGAAAAGGA
TGAAATGACAAAAGACTGCTTGCTGGCTAATGGCAAACTGGGTGAGGCCTGTGAGGAGGAGGAGGACCTG
ACGTGGAGGGCCCCCAAGGAGGAGGCCGAGGATGAGGACGACTTCCTGGAGTATGACCAGGAGCATATCC
AGTTTATAGACAGCATGCTCATGGGCTCGGGCGCCTTCGTGAGGAAAATCTCTCTGTCGCCCTTCTCAGC
CTCCGACTCTGCATACGAATGGAAGATGCCCAAGAAGGCCTCCTTGGGCAGTATGCCGTTTGCCTCGGGC
CTTGAGGATTTTGATTACAGCTCTTGGGATGCGATGTGCTATCTGGATCCTAGCAAAGCCGTTGAAGAGG
ATGACTTTGTGGTAGGTTTCTGGAATCCATCAGAAGAGAACTGTGGCGTCGACACAGGGAAGCAGTCCAT
TTCTTACGACTTGCACACGGAGCAGTGCATTGCTGACAAGAGCATAGCGGACTGTGTGGAGGCCCTGCTG
GGCTGCTACTTAACCAGCTGCGGCGAGAGGGCTGCTCAGCTCTTCCTCTGTTCGCTGGGGCTGAAGGTGC
TCCCAGTAATCAAAAGGACCAGCCGGGAGAAGGCCTTGGACCCTGCTCAGGAGAACGGAAGCAGCCAACA
AAAGAGCCTTTCAGGGAGCTGTGCCTCTCCAGTTGGCCCACGCTCCTCTGCAGGGAAAGACTTGGAGTAC
GGCTGCCTGAAGATCCCACCGAGGTGCATGTTTGACCATCCAGACGCAGAGAAAACCCTCAACCACCTGA
TATCTGGGTTTGAAACTTTTGAGAAGAAAATTAACTATAGATTCAAGAATAAGGCTTATCTTCTGCAGGC
TTTTACACACGCCTCCTACCACTACAACACTATCACTGATTGTTACCAGCGCTTAGAATTCCTGGGAGAT
GCGATTTTGGACTACCTCATAACCAAGCACCTTTATGAAGACCCACGGCAGCATTCTCCAGGGGTCTTGA
CTGACTTGCGCTCTGCCCTTGTCAATAACACCATCTTTGCATCATTGGCTGTGAAGTATGACTACCACAA
GTACTTTAAAGCTGTCTCTCCTGAGCTCTTTCATGTTATTGATGACTTTGTGAAGTTTCAGCTTGAGAAG
AACGAAATGCAAGGAATGGACTCTGAGCTTAGGAGATCCGAGGAGGATGAGGAGAAAGAAGAGGATATCG
AAGTCCCCAAGGCCATGGGGGACATTTTTGAGTCTCTTGCTGGTGCCATTTATATGGACAGTGGGATGTC
TCTGGAGGTGGTCTGGCAGGTGTACTATCCGATGATGCAGCCTCTAATAGAAAAGTTTTCTGCAAATGTG
CCTCGTTCTCCAGTGAGAGAATTGCTCGAGATGGAACCAGAAACTGCCGAGTTTAGCCCAGCGGAGAGAA
CTTATGATGGAAAGGTCAGAGTCACCGTGGAAGTGGTGGGAAAGGGGAAATTTAAAGGTGTTGGCCGGAG
CTACAGGATCGCCAAGTCTGCTGCAGCACGAAGGGCCCTCCGCAGCCTCAAAGCTAACCAGCCTCAGGTT
CCTAACAGCTGAAATTCCTCGAGGATA
