>Addgene plasmid #50558 | pCAGEN-SBP-DICER1 | addgene partial sequence | sequence record 77072 | pCAG-F 5'-GCAACGTGCTGGTTATTGTG-3'
TGGACGAGAAGACCACCGGCTGGCGGGGCGGCCACGTGGTGGAGGGCCTGGCCGGCGAGCTGGAGCAGCT
GCGGGCCAGGCTGGAGCACCACCCTCAGGGCCAGCGGGAGCCCTCCGGCCACCGGTATACAAGTTTGTAC
AAAAAAGCAGGCTCCGCGGCCATGGCAGGCCTGCAGCTCATGACCCCTGCTTCCTCACCAATGGGTCCTT
TCTTTGGACTGCCATGGCAACAAGAAGCAATTCATGATAACATTTATACGCCAAGAAAATACCAGGTTGA
GCTGCTGGAAGCAGCTCTGGACCATAACACAATTGTGTGCTTGAACACTGGCTCAGGGAAGACGTTCATC
GCGGTCCTGCTCACCAAAGAGCTGGCCCATCAGATCAGGGGCGACCTCAACCCGCATGCAAAAAGGACCG
TGTTCCTCGTCAACTCTGCAAACCAGGTTGCTCAACAAGTGTCAGCCGTCAGAACTCACTCGGATCTCAA
GGTTGGAGAGTACTCAGACCTAGAAGTAAATGCATCTTGGACAAAAGAGAGATGGAGCCAAGAGTTTACT
AAGCACCAGGTTCTCATTATGACTTGCTATGTCGCCTTGACTGTTTTGAAAAATGGTTACTTATCACTGC
CAGACATTAACCTTTTGGTGTTTGATGAGTGTCATCTTGCGATTCTAGACCACCCCTATCGTGAAATTAT
GAAGCTCTGTGAGAGTTGTCCATCATGCCCTCGAATTTTGGGACTAACTGCTTCCATTTTAAATGGGAAA
TGTGATCCAGAGGAATTGGAAGA
