[The description below was written by a language model from this plasmid's Addgene catalogue record.]
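Description:
pCAGEN-SBP-DICER1 is a mammalian expression plasmid built on the pCAGEN backbone (about 4.8 kb without insert). It is maintained in E. coli as a high-copy plasmid under ampicillin selection. The record does not list a mammalian selection marker or the origin of replication, and no feature table is provided, so details of the polyadenylation signal and other backbone elements cannot be confirmed here.

The payload is the mouse Dicer1 coding sequence fused at its N terminus to a streptavidin-binding peptide (SBP) tag and driven by the CAG promoter. CAG is a strong synthetic promoter combining the CMV early enhancer with chicken β-actin promoter sequences, and it gives robust, broadly active expression in mammalian cells. The tagged insert was placed into EcoRI-cut pCAGEN by In-Fusion recombination-based cloning, which left the 5′ EcoRI site intact and destroyed the 3′ site. The depositor's comment refers to the fragment as "Dicer1-SBP", whereas the tag field specifies an N-terminal position, which also matches the plasmid name.

Dicer1 is the RNase III enzyme that processes double-stranded RNA and pre-miRNA precursors into small RNA duplexes. The SBP tag binds streptavidin with high affinity and can be released by competition with biotin, which allows gentle one-step affinity capture. The stated purpose is accordingly purification of Dicer1 from mammalian cells. This fits the associated study, which examined whether Dicer is required for asymmetric RISC loading in mammals.
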