Addgene plasmid #50558: pCAGEN-SBP-DICER1
Purpose: purification of Dicer1 from mammalian cells
Depositing lab: Yukihide Tomari. Depositing organization: The University of Tokyo. Publication: Dicer is dispensable for asymmetric RISC loading in mammals. Betancur JG, Tomari Y. RNA. 2012 Jan;18(1):24-30. doi: 10.1261/rna.029785.111. Epub 2011 Nov 21. PubMed 22106413.
Backbone
  Vector backbone: pCAGEN
  Backbone manufacturer: Connie Cepko, Addgene plasmid 11160
  Backbone size w/o insert (bp): 4798
  Vector type: Mammalian Expression
Growth in bacteria
  Bacterial resistance: Ampicillin, 100 μg/mL
  Growth temperature: 37°C
  Growth strain: DH5alpha
  Copy number: High Copy
Gene/Insert
  Gene/Insert name: Dicer1
  Species: M. musculus (mouse)
  Entrez Gene: Dicer1 (a.k.a. 1110006F08Rik, D12Ertd7e, aviD, mKIAA0928)
  Promoter: CAG
  Tag / fusion protein: SBP (N terminal on insert)
  Cloning method: Restriction Enzyme; 5′ cloning site EcoRI (not destroyed); 3′ cloning site EcoRI (destroyed during cloning)
  Sequencing primers: 5′ pCAG-F
Resource information
  A portion of this plasmid was derived from a plasmid made by: Gene origin is from Kumiko Ui-tei at The Univ. of Tokyo
Terms and licenses: Academic/Nonprofit Terms; Industry Terms: Not Available to Industry
Depositor comments: In-Fusion® HD Cloning from Clontech used for inserting Dicer1-SBP into EcoRI cut pCAGEN.
How to cite: pCAGEN-SBP-DICER1 was a gift from Yukihide Tomari (Addgene plasmid # 50558 ; http://n2t.net/addgene:50558 ; RRID:Addgene_50558)
